Addgene plasmid #219878: pCfb13203
Purpose: The base plasmid of TUNEYALI forTF13
Depositing lab: Irina Borodina. Depositing organization: Danmarks Tekniske Universitet. Publication: High-throughput metabolic engineering of Yarrowia lipolytica through gene expression tuning. Jiang W, Wang S, Ahlheit D, Fumagalli T, Yang Z, Ramanathan S, Jiang X, Weber T, Dahlin J, Borodina I. Proc Natl Acad Sci U S A. 2025 Jun 10;122(23):e2426686122. doi: 10.1073/pnas.2426686122. Epub 2025 Jun 3. PubMed 40460129.
Backbone
  Vector backbone: Our own backbone
  Vector type: Yeast Expression
  Selectable markers: Hygromycin
Growth in bacteria
  Bacterial resistance: Ampicillin, 100 μg/mL
  Growth temperature: 37°C
  Growth strain: DH5alpha
  Copy number: High Copy
Gene/Insert
  Gene/Insert name: Contains gRNA targeting TF13 (YALI1_F21261g) and homologous arm matching TF13
  gRNA/shRNA sequence: AAGTTTAAATATGGTACCGT
  Species: Yarrowia lipolytica
  Cloning method: Gibson Cloning
Terms and licenses: Academic/Nonprofit Terms; Industry Terms: Not Available to Industry
Depositor comments: This plasmid contains gRNA targeting TF13 (YALI1_F21261g) and homologous arm matching TF13, which can be used for library construction by inserting promoters using a golden gate or directly knocking TF13 out.
How to cite: pCfb13203 was a gift from Irina Borodina (Addgene plasmid # 219878 ; http://n2t.net/addgene:219878 ; RRID:Addgene_219878)
