[The description below was written by a language model from this plasmid's Addgene catalogue record and pLannotate feature annotations shown in this document.]
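Description:
pCfb13203 is a yeast plasmid for genome editing in Yarrowia lipolytica, built by Gibson cloning on the depositing lab's own backbone and serving as the TF13-specific base plasmid of the TUNEYALI gene expression tuning system. In E. coli it is maintained at high copy through a ColE1/pUC-type origin and selected with ampicillin via the bla gene. In yeast, selection is with hygromycin: the annotated sequence (7,113 nt) shows a hygromycin phosphotransferase coding region followed by a CYC1 terminator, although the promoter driving this marker is not annotated. No yeast replication origin or centromere element is identified in the feature table, so how the plasmid is maintained in Yarrowia is not stated.

The payload combines a guide RNA targeting the transcription factor gene TF13 (YALI1_F21261g) with homology arms matching the same locus. The feature table places a tRNA element directly upstream of a Streptococcus pyogenes Cas9 guide scaffold, an arrangement commonly used to express and process guide RNAs from RNA polymerase III-type promoters in yeast. The homology arms themselves are not annotated. No Cas9 gene is detected, so the nuclease is presumably supplied separately, for example by the host strain. Two minimal FRT sites in opposite orientation, 5S rRNA-like sequences, and short fragments of rrnB terminators, KanR and lacZα also appear; the record does not explain their roles, and the short fragments are probably backbone remnants.

According to the depositor, the plasmid can be used in two ways: promoters can be inserted by Golden Gate assembly to generate a library that replaces the native TF13 promoter and tunes its expression, or the plasmid can be used directly to knock TF13 out.
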