Features (pLannotate 1.2.2; 15 found; start..end, strand, type, name):
    367..437     +  ncRNA          tRNA: Accession: RF00005 - tRNA
    459..533     +  misc_RNA       gRNA scaffold: guide RNA scaffold for the Streptococcus pyogenes CRISPR/Cas9 system
    575..694     +  ncRNA          5S rRNA: Accession: RF00001 - 5S ribosomal RNA
    938..971     -  protein_bind   FRT (minimal): supports FLP-mediated excision but not integration (Turan and Bode, 2011) FLP recombinase from the Saccharomyces cerevisiae 2μ plasmid
   1015..1055    -  terminator     rrnB T1 terminator (fragment): transcription terminator T1 from the E. coli rrnB gene
   1057..1172    -  ncRNA          5S rRNA: Accession: RF00001 - 5S ribosomal RNA
   1203..1227    +  CDS            KanR (fragment): aminoglycoside phosphotransferase; aph(3')-Ia; confers resistance to kanamycin
   1257..1353    +  promoter       AmpR promoter (fragment): bla
   1356..2216    +  CDS            AmpR: β-lactamase; bla; confers resistance to ampicillin, carbenicillin, and related antibiotics
   2338..2926    +  rep_origin     ori: high-copy-number ColE1/pMB1/pBR322/pUC origin of replication
   3151..3168    +  terminator     rrnB T2 terminator (fragment): transcription terminator T2 from the E. coli rrnB gene
   3193..3212    -  CDS            lacZα (fragment): LacZα fragment of β-galactosidase; lacZ fragment
   3682..3715    +  protein_bind   FRT (minimal): supports FLP-mediated excision but not integration (Turan and Bode, 2011) FLP recombinase from the Saccharomyces cerevisiae 2μ plasmid
   4863..5884    +  CDS            HygR (fragment): aminoglycoside phosphotransferase from E. coli; aph(4)-Ia; confers resistance to hygromycin
   5886..6119    +  terminator     CYC1 terminator (fragment): S. cerevisiae CYC1; transcription terminator for CYC1
>Addgene plasmid #219878 | pCfb13203 | addgene full sequence | sequence record 435471 | Addgene NGS Result
TTCGTAGATAATGGAATACAAATGGATATCCAGAGTATACACATGGATAGTATACACTGACACGACAATT
CTGTATCTCTTTATGTTAACTACTGTGAGGCATTAAATAGAGCTTGATATATAAAATGTTACATTTCACA
GTCTGAACTTTTGCAGATTACCTAATTTGGTAAGATATTAATTATGAACTGAAAGTTGATGGCATCCCTA
AATTTGATGCAACGGAATGCGTGCGATAGTGAATCATTGCTAACAGATCAAGTAATCGTATCAATCGTTC
CACGTCTTATCCAGACTCGATTTCCGCCCTAACCTAAGGAAACTGCTGAGTAATTTCGAGGTTGGTTCCT
AACAAAAGCCAAGAAACGCGCCGATGGTTTAGTGGTAAAATCCATCGTTGCCATCGATGGGCCCCCGGTT
CGATTCCGGGTCGGCGCAAAGTTTAAATATGGTACCGTGTTTTAGAGCTAGAAATAGCAAGTTAAAATAA
GGCTAGTCCGTTATCAACTTGAAAAAGTGGCACCGAGTCGGTGGTGCTTTTTTTGTGTGGGTACGGTACG
GTTTTTGGTCCTAACGGTTGCGGCCATATCCTGGTGAAAATACGGCTTCCCGTCCGATCAGCCATAGTCA
AGCACCAGAGAGCCTAGTTAGTATTGTAGTGGGAGACCATACGAGAATCCTGGGTGCTGCAATCTCTGTT
TTTTGCAGCTTACTAAGGTGACTGAAGAGCTCTTCAATGCAGAACCTCAGCACTTTGGCGGTTTCGCTGA
TCGAGATAGATACATTTCCATCATCGTTTCCTCACGACATTCGCACAGACAAGATGAACGTGAAATCTGA
GGTCAAGCCCGAAGAGGAAGATGTTAAGATTCCTCCTCCTCCTGTTGATGCCGACGATATCGCGTGCATT
CGCGGCCGCATTTAAATCCCCACTTCAGAAGTTCCTATACTTTCTAGAGAATAGGAACTTCACTATAGAG
TCGAATAAGGGCGACACCCCATAATTAGCCCGGGCGAAAGGCCCAGTCTTTCGACTGAGCCTTTCGTTTT
ATTTGATGCCTGGCAGTTCCCTACTCTCGCATGGGGAGTCCCCACACTACCATCGGCGCTACGGCGTTTC
ACTTCTGAGTTCGGCATGGGGTCAGGTGGGACCACCGCGCTACTGCCGCCAGGCAAACAAGGGGTGTTAT
GAGCCATATTCAGGTATAAATGGGCTCGCGATAATGTTCAGAATTGGTTAATTGGTTGTAACACTGACCC
CTATTTGTTTATTTTTCTAAATACATTCAAATATGTATCCGCTCATGAGACAATAACCCTGATAAATGCT
TCAATAATATTGAAAAAGGAAGAATATGAGTATTCAACATTTCCGTGTCGCCCTTATTCCCTTTTTTGCG
GCATTTTGCCTTCCTGTTTTTGCTCACCCAGAAACGCTGGTGAAAGTAAAAGATGCTGAAGATCAGTTGG
GTGCACGAGTGGGTTACATCGAACTGGATCTCAACAGCGGTAAGATCCTTGAGAGTTTTCGCCCCGAAGA
ACGTTTTCCAATGATGAGCACTTTTAAAGTTCTGCTATGTGGCGCGGTATTATCCCGTATTGACGCCGGG
CAAGAGCAACTCGGTCGCCGCATACACTATTCTCAGAATGACTTGGTTGAGTACTCACCAGTCACAGAAA
AGCATCTTACGGATGGCATGACAGTAAGAGAATTATGCAGTGCTGCCATAACCATGAGTGATAACACTGC
GGCCAACTTACTTCTGACAACGATCGGAGGACCGAAGGAGCTAACCGCTTTTTTGCACAACATGGGGGAT
CATGTAACTCGCCTTGATCGTTGGGAACCGGAGCTGAATGAAGCCATACCAAACGACGAGCGTGACACCA
CGATGCCTGTAGCGATGGCAACAACGTTGCGCAAACTATTAACTGGCGAACTACTTACTCTAGCTTCCCG
GCAACAATTAATAGACTGGATGGAGGCGGATAAAGTTGCAGGACCACTTCTGCGCTCGGCCCTTCCGGCT
GGCTGGTTTATTGCTGATAAATCCGGAGCCGGTGAGCGTGGTTCTCGCGGTATCATCGCAGCGCTGGGGC
CAGATGGTAAGCCCTCCCGTATCGTAGTTATCTACACGACGGGGAGTCAGGCAACTATGGATGAACGAAA
TAGACAGATCGCTGAGATAGGTGCCTCACTGATTAAGCATTGGTAAGCAGAGCATTACGCTGACTTGACG
GGACGGCGCAAGCTCATGACCAAAATCCCTTAACGTGAGTTACGCGCGCGTCGTTCCACTGAGCGTCAGA
CCCCGTAGAAAAGATCAAAGGATCTTCTTGAGATCCTTTTTTTCTGCGCGTAATCTGCTGCTTGCAAACA
AAAAAACCACCGCTACCAGCGGTGGTTTGTTTGCCGGATCAAGAGCTACCAACTCTTTTTCCGAAGGTAA
CTGGCTTCAGCAGAGCGCAGATACCAAATACTGTTCTTCTAGTGTAGCCGTAGTTAGCCCACCACTTCAA
GAACTCTGTAGCACCGCCTACATACCTCGCTCTGCTAATCCTGTTACCAGTGGCTGCTGCCAGTGGCGAT
AAGTCGTGTCTTACCGGGTTGGACTCAAGACGATAGTTACCGGATAAGGCGCAGCGGTCGGGCTGAACGG
GGGGTTCGTGCACACAGCCCAGCTTGGAGCGAACGACCTACACCGAACTGAGATACCTACAGCGTGAGCT
ATGAGAAAGCGCCACGCTTCCCGAAGGGAGAAAGGCGGACAGGTATCCGGTAAGCGGCAGGGTCGGAACA
GGAGAGCGCACGAGGGAGCTTCCAGGGGGAAACGCCTGGTATCTTTATAGTCCTGTCGGGTTTCGCCACC
TCTGACTTGAGCGTCGATTTTTGTGATGCTCGTCAGGGGGGCGGAGCCTATGGAAAAACGCCAGCAACGC
GGCCTTTTTACGGTTCCTGGCCTTTTGCTGGCCTTTTGCTCACATGTTCTTTCCTGCGTTATCCCCTGAT
TCTGTGGATAACCGTATTACCGCCTTTGAGTGAGCTGATACCGCTCGCCGCAGCCGAACGACCGAGCGCA
GCGAGTCAGTGAGCGAGGAAGCGGAAGGCGAGAGTAGGGAACTGCCAGGCATCAAACTAAGCAGAAGGCC
CCTGACGGATGGCCTTTTTGCGTTTCTACAAACTCTTTCTGTGTTGTAAAACGACGGCCAGTCTTAAGCT
CGGGCCCCCTGGGCGGTTCTGATAACGAGTAATCGTTAATCCGCAAATAACGTAAAAACCCGCTTCGGCG
GGTTTTTTTATGGGGGGAGTTTAGGGAAAGAGCATTTGTCAGAATATTTAAGGGCGCCTGTCACTTTGCT
TGATATATGAGAATTATTTAACCTTATAAATGAGAAAAAAGCAACGCACTTTAAATAAGATACGTTGCTT
TTTCGATTGATGAACACCTATAATTAAACTATTCATCTATTATTTATGATTTTTTGTATATACAATATTT
CTAGTTTGTTAAAGAGAATTAAGAAAATAAATCTCGAAAATAATAAAGGGAAAATCAGTTTTTGATATCA
AAATTATACATGTCAACGATAATACAAAATATAATACAAACTATAAGATGTTATCAGTATTTATTATGCA
TTTAGAATAAATTTTGTGTCGCCCTTATTCGACTCACTATAGAAGTTCCTATTCTCTAGAAAGTATAGGA
ACTTCACTTCATTTTATTTAAATTTGCGGCCGCTATGTCTGATAAAAGGATGTAACATAGGCAAGCTGCT
CGTGAGTGTTGAGTACGAACCTTAGATCCAAATCACCCGCACCCACGGATATACTTGCTTGAATATACAG
TAGTAAGGAGTTTGGCGCCCGTTTTTTCGAGCCCCACACGTTTCGGTGAGTATGAGCGGCGGCAGATTCG
AGCGTTTCCGGTTTCCGCGGCTGGACGAGAGCCCATGATGGGGGCTCCCACCACCAGCAATCAGGGCCCT
GATTACACACCCACCTGTAATGTCATGCTGTTCATCGTGGTTAATGCTGCTGTGTGCTGTGTGTGTGTGT
TGTTTGGCGCTCATTGTTGCGTTATGCAGCGTACACCACAATATTGGAAGCTTATTAGCCTTTCTATTTT
TTCGTTTGCAAGGCTTAACAACATTGCTGTGGAGAGGGATGGGGATATGGAGGCCGCTGGAGGGAGTCGG
AGAGGCGTTTTGGAGCGGCTTGGCCTGGCGCCCAGCTCGCGAAACGCACCTAGGACCCTTTGGCACGCCG
AAATGTGCCACTTTTCAGTCTAGTAACGCCTTACCTACGTCATTCCATGCATGCATGTTTGCGCCTTTTT
TCCCTTGCCCTTGATCGCCACACAGTACAGTGCACTGTACAGTGGAGGTTTTGGGGGGGTCTTAGATGGG
AGCTAAAAGCGGCCTAGCGGTACACTAGTGGGATTGTATGGAGTGGCATGGAGCCTAGGTGGAGCCTGAC
AGGACGCACGACCGGCTAGCCCGTGACAGACGATGGGTGGCTCCTGTTGTCCACCGCGTACAAATGTTTG
GGCCAAAGTCTTGTCAGCCTTGCTTGCGAACCTAATTCCCAATTTTGTCACTTCGCACCCCCATTGATCG
AGCCCTAACCCCTGCCCATCAGGCAATCCAATTAAGCTCGCATTGTCTGCCTTGTTTAGTTTGGCTCCTG
CCCGTTTCGGCGTCCACTTGCACAAACACAAACAAGCATTATATATAAGGCTCGTCTCTCCCTCCCAACC
ACACTCACTTTTTTGCCCGTCTTCCCTTGCTAACACAAAAGTCAAGAACACAAACAACCACCCCAACCCC
CTTACACACAAGACATATCTACAGCAATGGGTAAAAAGCCTGAACTCACCGCGACGTCTGTCGAGAAGTT
TCTGATCGAAAAGTTCGACAGCGTCTCCGACCTGATGCAGCTCTCGGAGGGCGAAGAATCTCGTGCTTTC
AGCTTCGATGTAGGAGGGCGTGGATATGTCCTGCGGGTAAATAGCTGCGCCGATGGTTTCTACAAAGATC
GTTATGTTTATCGGCACTTTGCATCGGCCGCGCTCCCGATTCCGGAAGTGCTTGACATTGGGGAATTCAG
CGAGAGCCTGACCTATTGCATCTCCCGCCGTGCACAGGGTGTCACGTTGCAAGACCTGCCTGAAACCGAA
CTGCCCGCTGTTCTGCAGCCGGTCGCGGAGGCAATGGATGCCATTGCTGCGGCCGATCTTAGCCAGACGA
GCGGGTTCGGCCCATTCGGACCGCAAGGAATCGGTCAATACACTACATGGCGTGATTTCATATGCGCGAT
TGCTGATCCCCATGTGTATCACTGGCAAACTGTGATGGACGACACCGTCAGTGCGTCCGTCGCGCAGGCT
CTCGATGAGCTGATGCTTTGGGCCGAGGACTGCCCCGAAGTCCGGCACCTCGTGCACGCGGATTTCGGCT
CCAACAATGTCCTGACGGACAATGGCCGCATAACAGCGGTCATTGACTGGAGCGAGGCGATGTTCGGGGA
TTCCCAATACGAGGTCGCCAACATCTTCTTCTGGAGGCCGTGGTTGGCTTGTATGGAGCAGCAGACGCGC
TACTTCGAGCGGAGGCATCCGGAGCTTGCAGGATCGCCGCGGCTCCGGGCGTATATGCTCCGCATTGGTC
TTGACCAACTCTATCAGAGCTTGGTTGACGGCAATTTCGATGATGCAGCTTGGGCGCAGGGTCGATGCGA
CGCAATCGTCCGATCCGGAGCCGGGACTGTCGGGCGTACACAAATCGCCCGCAGAAGCGCGGCCGTCTGG
ACCGATGGCTGTGTAGAAGTACTCGCCGATAGTGGAAACCGACGCCCCAGCACTCGTCCGAGGGCAAAGG
AATAATCATGTAATTAGTTATGTCACGCTTACATTCACGCCCTCCCCCCACATCCGCTCTAACCGAAAAG
GAAGGAGTTAGACAACCTGAAGTCTAGGTCCCTATTTATTTTTTTATAGTTATGTTAGTATTAAGAACGT
TATTTATATTTCAAATTTTTCTTTTTTTTCTGTACAGACGCGTGTACGCATGTAACATTATACTGAAAAC
CTTGCTTGAGAAGGTTTTGGGACGCTCGAGCAGGCTTGGAGGCGACGTGGCAGTGGCTCGCGGGAGGATC
GGCGGGAAACTCCGGGATATCCGTCGAGAGTTTACACGTGAATGGGCAGCGCAATCCGTTGACGACGATA
CGACTGGCAAAGTAGCGACGATACCTGCCAGACAGGTGACATGTGCAGGCCGCACTAACAAGGAAACGGG
CGCTGGGGGGGGCGGGCTTCTAGACTTTGCCCTTGAACAGGAATCTAGTGGGGGCTTGTCTTTCCGCCAA
TGGGGGAGCGCCTGTTGAGCGACCGTGCATGCTGGAACGCCAAGTGTATGTACAGCTGGTGGTCTCGCAG
CGGTATGTGACGGGACTTACATCTCTCGTTTTTTCATGACCACGTTTTCACAGGCTCGGAGGTACGTTAA
AGTTTTGAAGGCTGCATCTGAACCGAGGTATGGGGGAGTTTGAACAGCAACAGTGTTGGGGCTGAGGGGG
CCAAGATCGGGGCAAGCAGAGGTCTTAGATCAATTGTGGGGATCCCAAAGGGCTCGTTATCACCTTTTTC
CACCCAATTCGGGTCCCAATTGATCCACTACTGGCTTGCCCAAGTTACCCCAGAAATGCCGCCCCGGATT
TCTCCAAAAACCTAATAAGCTTCATGGAACTTGGTGGAAGTGACTTTCTACAGAGTGGAGAGAACCGTGG
ACACGTGGCAATGGCGCTGACCGTGTCCCCGAGCCGAATCGACGTGAGGGGAGAACGGAGTATCTGCGGT
CATGTGACCTTCCAGAGCGGCGTCGCCAGTGTGCACGCGGTGACCCCCAGTTTGGGTCTCTGTCACACGC
ATACTACCTCGGCTCTCCACATGCTGAACTTTATCTTTCGTGGGGATCATACCGAAAGTTGCAACTACCA
GGTGTATATAAAGCCTGGTAGACTCCCCCCACTTTGGACCTCATCCAACCAAGACACACAAAAATGGACC
GACTTAACAACCTCGCCACCCAGCTCGAGCAGAACCCCGCCAA
